Addgene plasmid #40837: pAS-2 (mm21)
Purpose: Target RNAs used to determine complementarity requirements for in vitro tailing and degradation
Depositing lab: Phillip Zamore. Depositing organization: University of Massachusetts, Worcester. Publication: Target RNA-directed trimming and tailing of small silencing RNAs. Ameres SL, Horwich MD, Hung JH, Xu J, Ghildiyal M, Weng Z, Zamore PD. Science. 2010 Jun 18;328(5985):1534-9. 10.1126/science.1187058 PubMed 20558712.
Backbone
  Vector backbone: pENTR/D-EGFP
  Backbone manufacturer: Zamore lab
  Total vector size (bp): 3549
  Modifications to backbone: A DNA fragment encoding EGFP together with the downstream multiple cloning site was amplified from pEGFP-N1 (Clontech, Mountain View, CA, USA) and inserted into pENTR/D-TOPO (Invitrogen, Carlsbad, CA, USA) using the pENTR Directional TOPO Cloning Kit (Invitrogen) to generate pENTR/D-EGFP.
  Vector type: Insect Expression ; miRNA reporter
Growth in bacteria
  Bacterial resistance: Kanamycin, 50 μg/mL
  Growth temperature: 37°C
  Growth strain: DH5alpha
  Copy number: High Copy
Gene/Insert
  Gene/Insert name: let-7–mm21
  Species: D. melanogaster (fly)
  Promoter: Actin5C
  Tag / fusion protein: EGFP (N terminal on insert)
  Cloning method: Gateway Cloning
  Sequencing primers: 5′ EGFP-C
Terms and licenses: Academic/Nonprofit Terms; Industry Terms: Not Available to Industry
Depositor comments: The let-7 mm21 complimentary sequence was inserted in the XbaI site in the 3'UTR of EGFP using the following oligos: s: CTAGATCTATACAACCTACTACCTCAT as: CTAGATGAGGTAGTAGGTTGTATAGAT
How to cite: pAS-2 (mm21) was a gift from Phillip Zamore (Addgene plasmid # 40837 ; http://n2t.net/addgene:40837 ; RRID:Addgene_40837)
