[The description below was written by a language model from this plasmid's Addgene catalogue record.]
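Description:
pAS-2 (mm21) is a small (about 3.5 kb) high-copy plasmid built on pENTR/D-EGFP, a Gateway entry vector that the depositing lab made by amplifying the EGFP coding region and its downstream multiple cloning site from pEGFP-N1 and inserting them into pENTR/D-TOPO by directional TOPO cloning. It is propagated in E. coli under kanamycin selection. As an entry-type backbone, its EGFP cassette would be expected to sit between attL recombination sites, allowing transfer into destination vectors, although no feature table is provided to confirm the exact layout.

The payload is an EGFP reporter carrying a single target site for the Drosophila melanogaster microRNA let-7 in its 3′ UTR. The site was made from annealed oligonucleotides cloned into the XbaI site downstream of EGFP. The "mm21" designation suggests a let-7-complementary sequence with a mismatch at position 21 of the small RNA, though the record does not spell this out. The catalogue classifies the plasmid as an insect expression miRNA reporter and lists Actin5C as the promoter. Given the small size and entry-vector backbone, it is unclear from the record whether that promoter is present in this plasmid or is supplied only after Gateway recombination into an expression vector.

The stated purpose is to provide target RNAs for determining how much complementarity between a small silencing RNA and its target is needed to trigger tailing and degradation (trimming) of the small RNA in vitro. It appears to be one member of a series of variants with different mismatches.
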