>Addgene plasmid #40837 | pAS-2 (mm21) | addgene partial sequence | sequence record 70325 | EGFP-C 5'-CATGGTCCTGCTGGAGTTCGTG-3'
ACGAGCTGTACAAGTAAAGCGGCCGCGACTCTAGATCTATACAACCTACTACCTCATCTAGATCATAATC
AGCCATACCACATTTGTAGAGGTTTTACTTGCTTTAAAAAACCTCCCACACCTCCCCCTGAACCTGAAAC
ATAAAATGAATGCAATTGTTGTTGTTAACTTGTTTATTGCAGCTTATAATGGTTACAAGGGTGGGCGCGC
CGACCCAGCTTTCTTGTACAAAGTTGGCATTATAAGAAAGCATTGCTTATCAATTTGTTGCAACGAACAG
GTCACTATCAGTCAAAATAAAATCATTATTTGCCATCCAGCTGATATCCCCTATAGTGAGTCGTATTACA
TGGTCATAGCTGTTTCCTGGCAGCTCTGGCCCGTGTCTCAAAATCTCTGATGTTACATTGCACAAGATAA
AAATATATCATCATGAACAATAAAACTGTCTGCTTACATAAACAGTAATACAAGGGGTGTTATGAGCCAT
ATTCAACGGGAAACGTCGAGGCCGCGATTAAATTCCAACATGGATGCTGATTTATATGGGTATAAATGGG
CTCGCGATAATGTCGGGCAATCAGGTGCGACAATCTATCGCTTGTATGGGAAGCCCGATGCGCCAGAGTT
GTTTCTGAAACATGGCAAAGGTAGCGTTGCCAATGATGTTACAGATGAGATGGTCAGACTAAACTGGCTG
ACGGAATTTATGCCTCTTCCGACCATCAAGCATTTTATCCGTACTCCTGATGATGCATGGTTACTCACCA
CTGCGATCCCCGGAAAAACAGCATTCCAGGTATTAGAAGAATATCCTGATTCAGGTGAAAATATTGTTGA
TGCGCTGGCAGTGTTCCTGCGCCGGTTGCATTCGATTC
